>Addgene plasmid #216142 | pBi2FC-N-MGGAGM-P2A:mCherry | addgene full sequence | sequence record 447339 | Addgene NGS Result
TTTCACGCCCTTTTAAATATCCGATTATTCTAATAAACGCTCTTTTCTCTTAGGTTTACCCGCCAATATA
TCCTGTCAAACACTGATAGTTTAAACTGAAGGCGGGAAACGACAATCTGATCCAAGCTCAAGCTGCTCTA
GCATTCGCCATTCAGGCTGCGCAACTGTTGGGAAGGGCGATCGGTGCGGGCCTCTTCGCTATTACGCCAG
CTGGCGAAAGGGGGATGTGCTGCAAGGCGATTAAGTTGGGTAACGCCAGGGTTTTCCCAGTCACGACGTT
GTAAAACGACGGCCAGTGCCAAGCTTGCGTATTGGCTAGAGCAGCTTGCCAACATGGTGGAGCACGACAC
TCTCGTCTACTCCAAGAATATCAAAGATACAGTCTCAGAAGACCAAAGGGCTATTGAGACTTTTCAACAA
AGGGTAATATCGGGAAACCTCCTCGGATTCCATTGCCCAGCTATCTGTCACTTCATCAAAAGGACAGTAG
AAAAGGAAGGTGGCACCTACAAATGCCATCATTGCGATAAAGGAAAGGCTATCGTTCAAGATGCCTCTGC
CGACAGTGGTCCCAAAGATGGACCCCCACCCACGAGGAGCATCGTGGAAAAAGAAGACGTTCCAACCACG
TCTTCAAAGCAAGTGGATTGATGTGAACATGGTGGAGCACGACACTCTCGTCTACTCCAAGAATATCAAA
GATACAGTCTCAGAAGACCAAAGGGCTATTGAGACTTTTCAACAAAGGGTAATATCGGGAAACCTCCTCG
GATTCCATTGCCCAGCTATCTGTCACTTCATCAAAAGGACAGTAGAAAAGGAAGGTGGCACCTACAAATG
CCATCATTGCGATAAAGGAAAGGCTATCGTTCAAGATGCCTCTGCCGACAGTGGTCCCAAAGATGGACCC
CCACCCACGAGGAGCATCGTGGAAAAAGAAGACGTTCCAACCACGTCTTCAAAGCAAGTGGATTGATGTG
ATATCTCCACTGACGTAAGGGATGACGCACAATCCCACTATCCTTCGCAAGACCCTTCCTCTATATAAGG
AAGTTCATTTCATTTGGAGAGGACACGCTGAAATCACCAGTGTATTTTTACAACAATTACCAACAACAAC
AAACAACAAACAACATTACAATTACTATTTACAATTTCTAGAATGGTGAGCAAGGGCGAGGAGCTGTTCA
CCGGGGTGGTGCCCATCCTGGTCGAGCTGGACGGCGACGTAAACGGCCACAAGTTCAGCGTGTCCGGCGA
GGGCGAGGGCGATGCCACCTACGGCAAGCTGACCCTGAAGCTGATCTGCACCACCGGCAAGCTGCCCGTG
CCCTGGCCCACCCTCGTGACCACCCTGGGCTACGGCCTGCAGTGCTTCGCCCGCTACCCCGACCACATGA
AGCAGCACGACTTCTTCAAGTCCGCCATGCCCGAAGGCTACGTCCAGGAGCGCACCATCTTCTTCAAGGA
CGACGGCAACTACAAGACCCGCGCCGAGGTGAAGTTCGAGGGCGACACCCTGGTGAACCGCATCGAGCTG
AAGGGCATCGACTTCAAGGAGGACGGCAACATCCTGGGGCACAAGCTGGAGTACAACTACAACAGCCACA
ACGTCTATATCACCGCCGACAAGCAGAAGAACGGCATCAAGGCCAACTTCAAGATCCGCCACAACATCGA
GGAGCAAAAGTTGATTTCTGAGGAGGATCTTGGGCCCAGGCCTACTAGTACAAGTTTGTACAAAAAAGCA
GGCTTAATGGGTGGTGCAGGAATGAACCCAGCTTTCTTGTACAAAGTGGTTCTCGAGGCAACCAACTTTA
GCCTGCTCAAGCAAGCAGGAGATGTTGAGGAAAATCCTGGCCCCCCTAAGAAAAAGAGAAAGGTTCCGAA
AAAGAAAAGAAAGGTGCCAAAAAAAAAGAGAAAGGTAATGGTGAGCAAGGGCGAGGAGGATAACATGGCC
ATCATCAAGGAGTTCATGCGCTTCAAGGTGCACATGGAGGGCTCCGTGAACGGCCACGAGTTCGAGATCG
AGGGCGAGGGCGAGGGCCGCCCCTACGAGGGCACCCAGACCGCCAAGCTGAAGGTGACCAAGGGTGGCCC
CCTGCCCTTCGCCTGGGACATCCTGTCCCCTCAGTTCATGTACGGCTCCAAGGCCTACGTGAAGCACCCC
GCCGACATCCCCGACTACTTGAAGCTGTCCTTCCCCGAGGGCTTCAAGTGGGAGCGCGTGATGAACTTCG
AGGACGGCGGCGTGGTGACCGTGACCCAGGACTCCTCCCTGCAGGACGGCGAGTTCATCTACAAGGTGAA
GCTGCGCGGCACCAACTTCCCCTCCGACGGCCCCGTAATGCAGAAGAAGACCATGGGCTGGGAGGCCTCC
TCCGAGCGGATGTACCCCGAGGACGGCGCCCTGAAGGGCGAGATCAAGCAGAGGCTGAAGCTGAAGGACG
GCGGCCACTACGACGCTGAGGTCAAGACCACCTACAAGGCCAAGAAGCCCGTGCAGCTGCCCGGCGCCTA
CAACGTCAACATCAAGTTGGACATCACCTCCCACAACGAGGACTACACCATCGTGGAACAGTACGAACGC
GCCGAGGGCCGCCACTCCACCGGCGGCATGGACGAGCTGTACAAGTAAGAGCTCGAATTTCCCCGATCGT
TCAAACATTTGGCAATAAAGTTTCTTAAGATTGAATCCTGTTGCCGGTCTTGCGATGATTATCATATAAT
TTCTGTTGAATTACGTTAAGCATGTAATAATTAACATGTAATGCATGACGTTATTTATGAGATGGGTTTT
TATGATTAGAGTCCCGCAATTATACATTTAATACGCGATAGAAAACAAAATATAGCGCGCAAACTAGGAT
AAATTATCGCGCGCGGTGTCATCTATGTTACTAGATCGGGAATTGGTTCCGGAACCAATTCGTAATCATG
TCATAGCTGTTTCCTGTGTGAAATTGTTATCCGCTCACAATTCCACACAACATACGAGCCGGAAGCATAA
AGTGTAAAGCCTGGGGTGCCTAATGAGTGAGCTAACTCACATTAGGCTGAATTAGGCGCGCCTATTTCTA
TTAATTCCCGATCTAGTAACATAGATGACACCGCGCGCGATAATTTATCCTAGTTTGCGCGCTATATTTT
GTTTTCTATCGCGTATTAAATGTATAATTGCGGGACTCTAATCATAAAAACCCATCTCATAAATAACGTC
ATGCATTACATGTTAATTATTACATGCTTAACGTAATTCAACAGAAATTATATGATAATCATCGCAAGAC
CGGCAACAGGATTCAATCTTAAGAAACTTTATTGCCAAATGTTTGAACGATCGGGGAAATTCGGGGGATC
GATCCCGCGAACTGTGGACGAGAACTGTGCCACCAAGCGTAAGGCCGTTCTCTCGCATTTGCCTTGCTAG
GCTCGCGCGAGTTGCTGGCTGAGGCGTTCTCGAAATCAGCTCTTGTTCGGTCGGCATCTACTCTATTCCT
TTGCCCTCGGACGAGTGCTGGGGCGTCGGTTTCCACTATCGGCGAGTACTTCTACACAGCCATCGGTCCA
GACGGCCGCGCTTCTGCGGGCGATTTGTGTACGCCCGACAGTCCCGGCTCCGGATCGGACGATTGCGTCG
CATCGACCCTGCGCCCAAGCTGCATCATCGAAATTGCCGTCAACCAAGCTCTGATAGAGTTGGTCAAGAC
CAATGCGGAGCATATACGCCCGGAGCCGCGGCGATCCTGCAAGCTCCGGATGCCTCCGCTCGAAGTAGCG
CGTCTGCTGCTCCATACAAGCCAACCACGGCCTCCAGAAGAAGATGTTGGCGACCTCGTATTGGGAATCC
CCGAACATCGCCTCGCTCCAGTCAATGACCGCTGTTATGCGGCCATTGTCCGTCAGGACATTGTTGGAGC
CGAAATCCGCGTGCACGAGGTGCCGGACTTCGGGGCAGTCCTCGGCCCAAAGCATCAGCTCATCGAGAGC
CTGCGCGACGGACGCACTGACGGTGTCGTCCATCACAGTTTGCCAGTGATACACATGGGGATCAGCAATC
GCGCATATGAAATCACGCCATGTAGTGTATTGACCGATTCCTTGCGGTCCGAATGGGCCGAACCCGCTCG
TCTGGCTAAGATCGGCCGCAGCGATCGCATCCATGGCCTCCGCGACCGGCTGCAGAACAGCGGGCAGTTC
GGTTTCAGGCAGGTCTTGCAACGTGACACCCTGTGCACGGCGGGAGATGCAATAGGTCAGGCTCTCGCTG
AATGCCCCAATGTCAAGCACTTCCGGAATCGGGAGCGCGGCCGATGCAAAGTGCCGATAAACATAACGAT
CTTTGTAGAAACCATCGGCGCAGCTATTTACCCGCAGGACATATCCACGCCCTCCTACATCGAAGCTGAA
AGCACGAGATTCTTCGCCCTCCGAGAGCTGCATCAGGTCGGAGACGCTGTCGAACTTTTCGATCAGAAAC
TTCTCGACAGACGTCGCGGTGAGTTCAGGCTTTTTCATATCTTATTGCCCCCCGGGATCAGATCTGGATT
GAGAGTGAATATGAGACTCTAATTGGATACCGAGGGGAATTTATGGAACGTCAGTGGAGCATTTTTGACA
AGAAATATTTGCTAGCTGATAGTGACCTTAGGCGACTTTTGAACGCGCAATAATGGTTTCTGACGTATGT
GCTTAGCTCATTAAACTCCAGAAACCCGCGGCTGAGTGGCTCCTTCAACGTTGCGGTTCTGTCAGTTCCA
AACGTAAAACGGCTTGTCCCGCGTCATCGGCGGGGGTCATAACGTGACTCCCTTAATTCTCCGCTCATGA
TCTTGATCCCCTGCGCCATCAGATCCTTGGCGGCAAGAAAGCCATCCAGTTTACTTTGCAGGGCTTCCCA
ACCTTACCAGAGGGCGCCCCAGCTGGCAATTCCGGTTCGCTTGCTGTCCATAAAACCGCCCAGTCTAGCT
ATCGCCATGTAAGCCCACTGCAAGCTACCTGCTTTCTCTTTGCGCTTGCGTTTTCCCTTGTCCAGATAGC
CCAGTAGCTGACATTCATCCGGGGTCAGCACCGTTTCTGCGGACTGGCTTTCTACGTGTTCCGCTTCCTT
TAGCAGCCCTTGCGCCCTGAGTGCTTGCGGCAGCGTGAAGCTGATCCGTCGAGATTAATAGAAATAAATT
CAGCCTAATTCGGCGTTAATTCAGTACATTAAAAACGTCCGCAATGTGTTATTAAGTTGTCTAAGCGTCA
ATTTGTTTACACCACAATATATCCTGCCACCAGCCAGCCAACAGCTCCCCGACCGGCAGCTCGGCACAAA
ATCACCACTCGATACAGGCAGCCCATCAGTCCGGGACGGCGTCAGCGGGAGAGCCGTTGTAAGGCGGCAG
ACTTTGCTCATGTTACCGATGCTATTCGGAAGAACGGCAACTAAGCTGCCGGGTTTGAAACACGGATGAT
CTCGCGGAGGGTAGCATGTTGATTGTAACGATGACAGAGCGTTGCTGCCTGTGATCAATTCGGGCACGAA
CCCAGTGGACATAAGCCTGTTCGGTTCGTAAGCTGTAATGCAAGTAGCGTATGCGCTCACGCAACTGGTC
CAGAACCTTGACCGAACGCAGCGGTGGTAACGGCGCAGTGGCGGTTTTCATGGCTTGTTATGACTGTTTT
TTTGGGGTACAGTCTATGCCTCGGGCATCCAAGCAGCAAGCGCGTTACGCCGTGGGTCGATGTTTGATGT
TATGGAGCAGCAACGATGTTACGCAGCAGGGCAGTCGCCCTAAAACAAAGTTAAACATCATGGGGGAAGC
GGTGATCGCCGAAGTATCGACTCAACTATCAGAGGTAGTTGGCGTCATCGAGCGCCATCTCGAACCGACG
TTGCTGGCCGTACATTTGTACGGCTCCGCAGTGGATGGCGGCCTGAAGCCACACAGTGATATTGATTTGC
TGGTTACGGTGACCGTAAGGCTTGATGAAACAACGCGGCGAGCTTTGATCAACGACCTTTTGGAAACTTC
GGCTTCCCCTGGAGAGAGCGAGATTCTCCGCGCTGTAGAAGTCACCATTGTTGTGCACGACGACATCATT
CCGTGGCGTTATCCAGCTAAGCGCGAACTGCAATTTGGAGAATGGCAGCGCAATGACATTCTTGCAGGTA
TCTTCGAGCCAGCCACGATCGACATTGATCTGGCTATCTTGCTGACAAAAGCAAGAGAACATAGCGTTGC
CTTGGTAGGTCCAGCGGCGGAGGAACTCTTTGATCCGGTTCCTGAACAGGATCTATTTGAGGCGCTAAAT
GAAACCTTAACGCTATGGAACTCGCCGCCCGACTGGGCTGGCGATGAGCGAAATGTAGTGCTTACGTTGT
CCCGCATTTGGTACAGCGCAGTAACCGGCAAAATCGCGCCGAAGGATGTCGCTGCCGACTGGGCAATGGA
GCGCCTGCCGGCCCAGTATCAGCCCGTCATACTTGAAGCTAGACAGGCTTATCTTGGACAAGAAGAAGAT
CGCTTGGCCTCGCGCGCAGATCAGTTGGAAGAATTTGTCCACTACGTGAAAGGCGAGATCACCAAGGTAG
TCGGCAAATAATGTCTAGCTAGAAATTCGTTCAAGCCGACGCCGCTTCGCGGCGCGGCTTAACTCAAGCG
TTAGATGCACTAAGCACATAATTGCTCACAGCCAAACTATCAGGTCAAGTCTGCTTTTATTATTTTTAAG
CGTGCATAATAAGCCCTACACAAATTGGGAGATATATCATGCATGACCAAAATCCCTTAACGTGAGTTTT
CGTTCCACTGAGCGTCAGACCCCGTAGAAAAGATCAAAGGATCTTCTTGAGATCCTTTTTTTCTGCGCGT
AATCTGCTGCTTGCAAACAAAAAAACCACCGCTACCAGCGGTGGTTTGTTTGCCGGATCAAGAGCTACCA
ACTCTTTTTCCGAAGGTAACTGGCTTCAGCAGAGCGCAGATACCAAATACTGTCCTTCTAGTGTAGCCGT
AGTTAGGCCACCACTTCAAGAACTCTGTAGCACCGCCTACATACCTCGCTCTGCTAATCCTGTTACCAGT
GGCTGCTGCCAGTGGCGATAAGTCGTGTCTTACCGGGTTGGACTCAAGACGATAGTTACCGGATAAGGCG
CAGCGGTCGGGCTGAACGGGGGGTTCGTGCACACAGCCCAGCTTGGAGCGAACGACCTACACCGAACTGA
GATACCTACAGCGTGAGCTATGAGAAAGCGCCACGCTTCCCGAAGGGAGAAAGGCGGACAGGTATCCGGT
AAGCGGCAGGGTCGGAACAGGAGAGCGCACGAGGGAGCTTCCAGGGGGAAACGCCTGGTATCTTTATAGT
CCTGTCGGGTTTCGCCACCTCTGACTTGAGCGTCGATTTTTGTGATGCTCGTCAGGGGGGCGGAGCCTAT
GGAAAAACGCCAGCAACGCGGCCTTTTTACGGTTCCTGGCCTTTTGCTGGCCTTTTGCTCACATGTTCTT
TCCTGCGTTATCCCCTGATTCTGTGGATAACCGTATTACCGCCTTTGAGTGAGCTGATACCGCTCGCCGC
AGCCGAACGACCGAGCGCAGCGAGTCAGTGAGCGAGGAAGCGGAAGAGCGCCTGATGCGGTATTTTCTCC
TTACGCATCTGTGCGGTATTTCACACCGCATATGGTGCACTCTCAGTACAATCTGCTCTGATGCCGCATA
GTTAAGCCAGTATACACTCCGCTATCGCTACGTGACTGGGTCATGGCTGCGCCCCGACACCCGCCAACAC
CCGCTGACGCGCCCTGACGGGCTTGTCTGCTCCCGGCATCCGCTTACAGACAAGCTGTGACCGTCTCCGG
GAGCTGCATGTGTCAGAGGTTTTCACCGTCATCACCGAAACGCGCGAGGCAGGGTGCCTTGATGTGGGCG
CCGGCGGTCGAGTGGCGACGGCGCGGCTTGTCCGCGCCCTGGTAGATTGCCTGGCCGTAGGCCAGCCATT
TTTGAGCGGCCAGCGGCCGCGATAGGCCGACGCGAAGCGGCGGGGCGTAGGGAGCGCAGCGACCGAAGGG
TAGGCGCTTTTTGCAGCTCTTCGGCTGTGCGCTGGCCAGACAGTTATGCACAGGCCAGGCGGGTTTTAAG
AGTTTTAATAAGTTTTAAAGAGTTTTAGGCGGAAAAATCGCCTTTTTTCTCTTTTATATCAGTCACTTAC
ATGTGTGACCGGTTCCCAATGTACGGCTTTGGGTTCCCAATGTACGGGTTCCGGTTCCCAATGTACGGCT
TTGGGTTCCCAATGTACGTGCTATCCACAGGAAAGAGACCTTTTCGACCTTTTTCCCCTGCTAGGGCAAT
TTGCCCTAGCATCTGCTCCGTACATTAGGAACCGGCGGATGCTTCGCCCTCGATCAGGTTGCGGTAGCGC
ATGACTAGGATCGGGCCAGCCTGCCCCGCCTCCTCCTTCAAATCGTACTCCGGCAGGTCATTTGACCCGA
TCAGCTTGCGCACGGTGAAACAGAACTTCTTGAACTCTCCGGCGCTGCCACTGCGTTCGTAGATCGTCTT
GAACAACCATCTGGCTTCTGCCTTGCCTGCGGCGCGGCGTGCCAGGCGGTAGAGAAAACGGCCGATGCCG
GGATCGATCAAAAAGTAATCGGGGTGAACCGTCAGCACGTCCGGGTTCTTGCCTTCTGTGATCTCGCGGT
ACATCCAATCAGCTAGCTCGATCTCGATGTACTCCGGCCGCCCGGTTTCGCTCTTTACGATCTTGTAGCG
GCTAATCAAGGCTTCACCCTCGGATACCGTCACCAGGCGGCCGTTCTTGGCCTTCTTCGTACGCTGCATG
GCAACGTGCGTGGTGTTTAACCGAATGCAGGTTTCTACCAGGTCGTCTTTCTGCTTTCCGCCATCGGCTC
GCCGGCAGAACTTGAGTACGTCCGCAACGTGTGGACGGAACACGCGGCCGGGCTTGTCTCCCTTCCCTTC
CCGGTATCGGTTCATGGATTCGGTTAGATGGGAAACCGCCATCAGTACCAGGTCGTAATCCCACACACTG
GCCATGCCGGCCGGCCCTGCGGAAACCTCTACGTGCCCGTCTGGAAGCTCGTAGCGGATCACCTCGCCAG
CTCGTCGGTCACGCTTCGACAGACGGAAAACGGCCACGTCCATGATGCTGCGACTATCGCGGGTGCCCAC
GTCATAGAGCATCGGAACGAAAAAATCTGGTTGCTCGTCGCCCTTGGGCGGCTTCCTAATCGACGGCGCA
CCGGCTGCCGGCGGTTGCCGGGATTCTTTGCGGATTCGATCAGCGGCCGCTTGCCACGATTCACCGGGGC
GTGCTTCTGCCTCGATGCGTTGCCGCTGGGCGGCCTGCGCGGCCTTCAACTTCTCCACCAGGTCATCACC
CAGCGCCGCGCCGATTTGTACCGGGCCGGATGGTTTGCGACCGCTCACGCCGATTCCTCGGGCTTGGGGG
TTCCAGTGCCATTGCAGGGCCGGCAGACAACCCAGCCGCTTACGCCTGGCCAACCGCCCGTTCCTCCACA
CATGGGGCATTCCACGGCGTCGGTGCCTGGTTGTTCTTGATTTTCCATGCCGCCTCCTTTAGCCGCTAAA
ATTCATCTACTCATTTATTCATTTGCTCATTTACTCTGGTAGCTGCGCGATGTATTCAGATAGCAGCTCG
GTAATGGTCTTGCCTTGGCGTACCGCGTACATCTTCAGCTTGGTGTGATCCTCCGCCGGCAACTGAAAGT
TGACCCGCTTCATGGCTGGCGTGTCTGCCAGGCTGGCCAACGTTGCAGCCTTGCTGCTGCGTGCGCTCGG
ACGGCCGGCACTTAGCGTGTTTGTGCTTTTGCTCATTTTCTCTTTACCTCATTAACTCAAATGAGTTTTG
ATTTAATTTCAGCGGCCAGCGCCTGGACCTCGCGGGCAGCGTCGCCCTCGGGTTCTGATTCAAGAACGGT
TGTGCCGGCGGCGGCAGTGCCTGGGTAGCTCACGCGCTGCGTGATACGGGACTCAAGAATGGGCAGCTCG
TACCCGGCCAGCGCCTCGGCAACCTCACCGCCGATGCGCGTGCCTTTGATCGCCCGCGACACGACAAAGG
CCGCTTGTAGCCTTCCATCCGTGACCTCAATGCGCTGCTTAACCAGCTCCACCAGGTCGGCGGTGGCCCA
TATGTCGTAAGGGCTTGGCTGCACCGGAATCAGCACGAAGTCGGCTGCCTTGATCGCGGACACAGCCAAG
TCCGCCGCCTGGGGCGCTCCGTCGATCACTACGAAGTCGCGCCGGCCGATGGCCTTCACGTCGCGGTCAA
TCGTCGGGCGGTCGATGCCGACAACGGTTAGCGGTTGATCTTCCCGCACGGCCGCCCAATCGCGGGCACT
GCCCTGGGGATCGGAATCGACTAACAGAACATCGGCCCCGGCGAGTTGCAGGGCGCGGGCTAGATGGGTT
GCGATGGTCGTCTTGCCTGACCCGCCTTTCTGGTTAAGTACAGCGATAACCTTCATGCGTTCCCCTTGCG
TATTTGTTTATTTACTCATCGCATCATATACGCAGCGACCGCATGACGCAAGCTGTTTTACTCAAATACA
CATCACCTTTTTAGACGGCGGCGCTCGGTTTCTTCAGCGGCCAAGCTGGCCGGCCAGGCCGCCAGCTTGG
CATCAGACAAACCGGCCAGGATTTCATGCAGCCGCACGGTTGAGACGTGCGCGGGCGGCTCGAACACGTA
CCCGGCCGCGATCATCTCCGCCTCGATCTCTTCGGTAATGAAAAACGGTTCGTCCTGGCCGTCCTGGTGC
GGTTTCATGCTTGTTCCTCTTGGCGTTCATTCTCGGCGGCCGCCAGGGCGTCGGCCTCGGTCAATGCGTC
CTCACGGAAGGCACCGCGCCGCCTGGCCTCGGTGGGCGTCACTTCCTCGCTGCGCTCAAGTGCGCGGTAC
AGGGTCGAGCGATGCACGCCAAGCAGTGCAGCCGCCTCTTTCACGGTGCGGCCTTCCTGGTCGATCAGCT
CGCGGGCGTGCGCGATCTGTGCCGGGGTGAGGGTAGGGCGGGGGCCAAACTTCACGCCTCGGGCCTTGGC
GGCCTCGCGCCCGCTCCGGGTGCGGTCGATGATTAGGGAACGCTCGAACTCGGCAATGCCGGCGAACACG
GTCAACACCATGCGGCCGGCCGGCGTGGTGGTGTCGGCCCACGGCTCTGCCAGGCTACGCAGGCCCGCGC
CGGCCTCCTGGATGCGCTCGGCAATGTCCAGTAGGTCGCGGGTGCTGCGGGCCAGGCGGTCTAGCCTGGT
CACTGTCACAACGTCGCCAGGGCGTAGGTGGTCAAGCATCCTGGCCAGCTCCGGGCGGTCGCGCCTGGTG
CCGGTGATCTTCTCGGAAAACAGCTTGGTGCAGCCGGCCGCGTGCAGTTCGGCCCGTTGGTTGGTCAAGT
CCTGGTCGTCGGTGCTGACGCGGGCATAGCCCAGCAGGCCAGCGGCGGCGCTCTTGTTCATGGCGTAATG
TCTCCGGTTCTAGTCGCAAGTATTCTACTTTATGCGACTAAAACACGCGACAAGAAAACGCCAGGAAAAG
GGCAGGGCGGCAGCCTGTCGCGTAACTTAGGACTTGTGCGACATGTCGTTTTCAGAAGACGGCTGCACTG
AACGTCAGAAGCCGACTGCACTATAGCAGCGGAGGGGTTGGATCAAAGTACTTTGATCCCGAGGGGAACC
CTGTGGTTGGCATGCACATACAAATGGACGAACGGATAAACCT
Features (pLannotate 1.2.2; 27 found; start..end, strand, type, name):
     54..78      -  misc_feature   RB T-DNA repeat: right border repeat from nopaline C58 T-DNA
    144..298     -  CDS            lacZα (fragment): LacZα fragment of β-galactosidase; lacZ fragment
    405..1081    +  promoter       CaMV 35S promoter (enhanced): cauliflower mosaic virus 35S promoter with a duplicated enhancer region
   1103..1156    +  misc_feature   TMV Ω: translational enhancer from the tobacco mosaic virus 5'-leader sequence (Gallie et al., 1988)
   1163..1681    +  CDS            VN173: N-terminal fragment of mVenus for use in bimolecular fluorescence complementation (BiFC) (Kodama and Hu, 2010)
   1730..1754    +  protein_bind   attB1: mutant version of attB; recombination site for the Gateway® BP reaction BP Clonase™
   1776..1800    -  protein_bind   attB2: mutant version of attB; recombination site for the Gateway® BP reaction BP Clonase™
   1928..2635    +  CDS            mCherry: mCherry is a basic (constitutively fluorescent) red fluorescent protein published in 2004, derived from Discosoma sp.. It is reported to be a very rapidly-maturing monomer with low acid sensitivity.
   2655..2907    +  terminator     NOS terminator: nopaline synthase terminator and poly(A) signal
   2962..2984    -  protein_bind   lac operator (fragment): The lac repressor binds to the lac operator to inhibit transcription in E. coli. This inhibition can be relieved by adding lactose or isopropyl-β-D-thiogalactopyranoside (IPTG). lac repressor encoded by lacI
   2988..3018    -  promoter       lac promoter: promoter for the E. coli lac operon
   3033..3054    -  protein_bind   CAP binding site: CAP binding activates transcription in the presence of cAMP. E. coli catabolite activator protein
   3090..3342    -  terminator     NOS terminator: nopaline synthase terminator and poly(A) signal
   3493..4518    -  CDS            HygR: aminoglycoside phosphotransferase from E. coli; aph(4)-Ia; confers resistance to hygromycin
   4570..4749    -  promoter       NOS promoter: nopaline synthase promoter
   4829..5158    -  CDS            tnpA (fragment): TN5P_ECOLX - Also known as tnp. Experimental evidence at protein level: Swiss-Prot protein existence level 1. Mediates transposition of transposon Tn5 by a 'cut and paste' mechanism. First, the monomeric transposase binds the 19 bp inverted DNA repeats flanking the transposon. Then, dimerization of the DNA- bound transposase creates a synaptic DNA complex. After nicking of the first DNA strand, excision of the transposon proceeds through a series of intermediates. The transposase then mediates the insertion of the transposon at a new site by strand transfer. The activity of the wild- type tran
   5255..5279    -  misc_feature   LB T-DNA repeat: left border repeat from nopaline C58 T-DNA
   5538..5561    +  promoter       Pc promoter (fragment): intI1 (promoter lies within the coding sequence); class 1 integron promoter
   5737..5793    +  CDS            GmR (fragment): gentamycin acetyltransferase; aacC1; confers resistance to gentamycin
   5804..6591    +  CDS            SmR (fragment): aminoglycoside adenylyltransferase (Murphy, 1985); aadA; confers resistance to spectinomycin and streptomycin
   6837..7425    +  rep_origin     ori: high-copy-number ColE1/pMB1/pBR322/pUC origin of replication
   7611..7751    -  misc_feature   bom: basis of mobility region from pBR322
   7853..7892    -  CDS            rop (fragment): Rop protein, which maintains plasmids at low copy number; rop
   8095..8289    -  rep_origin     pVS1 oriV: origin of replication for the Pseudomonas plasmid pVS1 (Heeb et al., 2000)
   8355..9428    -  CDS            pVS1 RepA: replication protein from the Pseudomonas plasmid pVS1 (Heeb et al., 2000)
   9857..10486   -  CDS            pVS1 StaA: stability protein from the Pseudomonas plasmid pVS1 (Heeb et al., 2000)
  11046..11447   -  CDS            Y4CG_SINFN (fragment): Protein inferred from homology: Swiss-Prot protein existence level 3. From Sinorhizobium fredii (strain NBRC 101917 / NGR234).
