[The description below was written by a language model from this plasmid's Addgene catalogue record and pLannotate feature annotations shown in this document.]
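Description:
pBi2FC-N-MGGAGM-P2A:mCherry is a binary T-DNA plant expression vector built on the pGWB502-omega backbone and serves as the vector control for a bicistronic bimolecular fluorescence complementation (Bi2FC) system. It is propagated in E. coli through a high-copy ColE1/pUC-type origin under spectinomycin selection (aadA, SmR). The pVS1 oriV, RepA and StaA elements provide replication and stable maintenance in Agrobacterium. A pBR322 bom region is also annotated. Between the nopaline-type right and left border repeats, a NOS promoter–HygR–NOS terminator cassette allows hygromycin selection of transformed plant cells.

The expression unit within the T-DNA is driven by an enhanced CaMV 35S promoter with a duplicated enhancer, followed by the TMV Ω translational leader. This directs expression of VN173, the N-terminal fragment of mVenus used in BiFC. Downstream lie attB1 and attB2 sites left by Gateway recombination. They sit only a short distance apart, consistent with the recorded insert being a short synthetic MGGAGM linker rather than a candidate interacting protein. mCherry follows, and the unit ends with a NOS terminator. The plasmid name indicates that a P2A self-cleaving peptide joins the fusion to mCherry, although this element is not separately annotated in the feature table. In this arrangement a single transcript would yield both the VN173–linker protein and free mCherry, so red fluorescence reports which cells express the BiFC half.

As a control lacking a real bait or prey, the construct would be expected to be paired with a complementary C-terminal Venus fragment construct to measure background complementation, though the record does not describe the partner plasmid.
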