Addgene plasmid #216142: pBi2FC-N-MGGAGM-P2A:mCherry
Purpose: Vector control for Bicistronic BiFC
Depositing lab: Imran Siddiqi. Depositing organization: Centre for Cellular and Molecular Biology (CSIR-CCMB). Publication: Improved validation of protein interactions using bicistronic BiFC (Bi2FC). Sivakumar P, Vaishnavi V, Gayatri K, Satheesh GR, Siddiqi I. Physiol Mol Biol Plants. 2024 Jul;30(7):1047-1054. doi: 10.1007/s12298-024-01477-y. Epub 2024 Jul 2. PubMed 39100877.
Backbone
  Vector backbone: pGWB502-omega
  Vector type: Plant Expression
Growth in bacteria
  Bacterial resistance: Spectinomycin, 25 μg/mL
  Growth temperature: 37°C
  Growth strain: DH5alpha
  Copy number: High Copy
Gene/Insert
  Gene/Insert name: MGGAGM Linker
  Species: Synthetic
  Cloning method: Gateway Cloning
Terms and licenses: Academic/Nonprofit Terms; Industry Terms: Not Available to Industry
Depositor comments: Please visit https://www.biorxiv.org/content/10.1101/2024.06.28.601222v1.full for bioRxiv preprint.
How to cite: pBi2FC-N-MGGAGM-P2A:mCherry was a gift from Imran Siddiqi (Addgene plasmid # 216142 ; http://n2t.net/addgene:216142 ; RRID:Addgene_216142)
